>Addgene plasmid #219276 | SFFV-MECP2-Brd 350 | addgene full sequence | sequence record 449031 | Addgene NGS Result
ATTTATGCAGAGGCCGAGGCCGCCTCGGCCTCTGAGCTATTCCAGAAGTAGTGAGGAGGCTTTTTTGGAG
GCCTAGGGACGTACCCAATTCGCCCTATAGTGAGTCGTATTACGCGCGCTCACTGGCCGTCGTTTTACAA
CGTCGTGACTGGGAAAACCCTGGCGTTACCCAACTTAATCGCCTTGCAGCACATCCCCCTTTCGCCAGCT
GGCGTAATAGCGAAGAGGCCCGCACCGATCGCCCTTCCCAACAGTTGCGCAGCCTGAATGGCGAATGGG
[124 nt withheld, positions 280-403]
C
[91 nt withheld, positions 405-495]
A
[49 nt withheld, positions 497-545]
CCTTTGACGTTGGAGTCCACGTTCTTT
[37 nt withheld, positions 573-609]
ACCCTATCTCGGTCTATTCTTTTGATTTATAAGGGATTTTGCCGATTTCGGCCTATTGGTTAAAAAATGA
GCTGATTTAACAAAAATTTAACGCGAATTTTAACAAAATATTAACGCTTACAATTTAGGTGGCACTTTTC
GGGGAAATGTGCGCGGAACCCCTATTTGTTTATTTTTCTAAATACATTCAAATATGTATCCGCTCATGAG
ACAATAACCCTGATAAATGCTTCAATAATATTGAAAAAGGAAGAGTATGAGTATTCAACATTTCCGTGTC
GCCCTTATTCCCTTTTTTGCGGCATTTTGCCTTCCTGTTTTTGCTCACCCAGAAACGCTGGTGAAAGTAA
AAGATGCTGAAGATCAGTTGGGTGCACGAGTGGGTTACATCGAACTGGATCTCAACAGCGGTAAGATCCT
TGAGAGTTTTCGCCCCGAAGAACGTTTTCCAATGATGAGCACTTTTAAAGTTCTGCTATGTGGCGCGGTA
TTATCCCGTATTGACGCCGGGCAAGAGCAACTCGGTCGCCGCATACACTATTCTCAGAATGACTTGGTTG
AGTACTCACCAGTCACAGAAAAGCATCTTACGGATGGCATGACAGTAAGAGAATTATGCAGTGCTGCCAT
AACCATGAGTGATAACACTGCGGCCAACTTACTTCTGACAACGATCGGAGGACCGAAGGAGCTAACCGCT
TTTTTGCACAACATGGGGGATCATGTAACTCGCCTTGATCGTTGGGAACCGGAGCTGAATGAAGCCATAC
CAAACGACGAGCGTGACACCACGATGCCTGTAGCAATGGCAACAACGTTGCGCAAACTATTAACTGGCGA
ACTACTTACTCTAGCTTCCCGGCAACAATTAATAGACTGGATGGAGGCGGATAAAGTTGCAGGACCACTT
CTGCGCTCGGCCCTTCCGGCTGGCTGGTTTATTGCTGATAAATCTGGAGCCGGTGAGCGTGGGTCTCGCG
GTATCATTGCAGCACTGGGGCCAGATGGTAAGCCCTCCCGTATCGTAGTTATCTACACGACGGGGAGTCA
GGCAACTATGGATGAACGAAATAGACAGATCGCTGAGATAGGTGCCTCACTGATTAAGCATTGGTAACTG
TCAGACCAAGTTTACTCATATATACTTTAGATTGATTTAAAACTTCATTTTTAATTTAAAAGGATCTAGG
TGAAGATCCTTTTTGATAATCTCATGACCAAAATCCCTTAACGTGAGTTTTCGTTCCACTGAGCGTCAGA
CCCCGTAGAAAAGATCAAAGGATCTTCTTGAGATCCTTTTTTTCTGCGCGTAATCTGCTGCTTGCAAACA
AAAAAACCACCGCTACCAGCGGTGGTTTGTTTGCCGGATCAAGAGCTACCAACTCTTTTTCCGAAGGTAA
CTGGCTTCAGCAGAGCGCAGATACCAAATACTGTTCTTCTAGTGTAGCCGTAGTTAGGCCACCACTTCAA
GAACTCTGTAGCACCGCCTACATACCTCGCTCTGCTAATCCTGTTACCAGTGGCTGCTGCCAGTGGCGAT
AAGTCGTGTCTTACCGGGTTGGACTCAAGACGATAGTTACCGGATAAGGCGCAGCGGTCGGGCTGAACGG
GGGGTTCGTGCACACAGCCCAGCTTGGAGCGAACGACCTACACCGAACTGAGATACCTACAGCGTGAGCT
ATGAGAAAGCGCCACGCTTCCCGAAGGGAGAAAGGCGGACAGGTATCCGGTAAGCGGCAGGGTCGGAACA
GGAGAGCGCACGAGGGAGCTTCCAGGGGGAAACGCCTGGTATCTTTATAGTCCTGTCGGGTTTCGCCACC
TCTGACTTGAGCGTCGATTTTTGTGATGCTCGTCAGGGGGGCGGAGCCTATGGAAAAACGCCAGCAACGC
GGCCTTTTTACGGTTCCTGGCCTTTTGCTGGCCTTTTGCTCACATGTTCTTTCCTGCGTTATCCCCTGAT
TCTGTGGATAACCGTATTACCGCCTTTGAGTGAGCTGATACCGCTCGCCGCAGCCGAACGACCGAGCGCA
GCGAGTCAGTGAGCGAGGAAGCGGAAGAGCGCCCAATACGCAAACCGCCTCTCCCCGCGCGTTGGCCGAT
TCATTAATGCAGCTGGCACGACAGGTTTCCCGACTGGAAAGCGGGCAGTGAGCGCAACGCAATTAATGTG
AGTTAGCTCACTCATTAGGCACCCCAGGCTTTACACTTTATGCTTCCGGCTCGTATGTTGTGTGGAATTG
TGAGCGGATAACAATTTCACACAGGAAACAGCTATGACCATGATTACGCCAAGCGCGCAATTAACCCTCA
CTAAAGGGAACAAAAGCTGGAGCTGCAAGCTTAATGTAGTCTTATGCAATACTCTTGTAGTCTTGCAACA
TGGTAACGATGAGTTAGCAACATGCCTTACAAGGAGAGAAAAAGCACCGTGCATGCCGATTGGTGGAAGT
AAGGTGGTACGATCGTGCCTTATTAGGAAGGCAACAGACGGGTCTGACATGGATTGGACGAACCACTGAA
TTGCCGCATTGCAGAGATATTGTATTTAAGTGCCTAGCTCGATACATAAACGGGTCTCTCTGGTTAGACC
AGATCTGAGCCTGGGAGCTCTCTGGCTAACTAGGGAACCCACTGCTTAAGCCTCAATAAAGCTTGCCTTG
AGTGCTTCAAGTAGTGTGTGCCCGTCTGTTGTGTGACTCTGGTAACTAGAGATCCCTCAGACCCTTTTAG
TCAGTGTGGAAAATCTCTAGCAGTGGCGCCCGAACAGGGACTTGAAAGCGAAAGGGAAACCAGAGGAGCT
CTCTCGACGCAGGACTCGGCTTGCTGAAGCGCGCACGGCAAGAGGCGAGGGGCGGCGACTGGTGAGTACG
CCAAAAATTTTGACTAGCGGAGGCTAGAAGGAGAGAGATGGGTGCGAGAGCGTCAGTATTAAGCGGGGGA
GAATTAGATCGCGATGGGAAAAAATTCGGTTAAGGCCAGGGGGAAAGAAAAAATATAAATTAAAACATAT
AGTATGGGCAAGCAGGGAGCTAGAACGATTCGCAGTTAATCCTGGCCTGTTAGAAACATCAGAAGGCTGT
AGACAAATACTGGGACAGCTACAACCATCCCTTCAGACAGGATCAGAAGAACTTAGATCATTATATAATA
CAGTAGCAACCCTCTATTGTGTGCATCAAAGGATAGAGATAAAAGACACCAAGGAAGCTTTAGACAAGAT
AGAGGAAGAGCAAAACAAAAGTAAGACCACCGCACAGCAAGCGGCCGCTGATCTTCAGACCTGGAGGAGG
AGATATGAGGGACAATTGGAGAAGTGAATTATATAAATATAAAGTAGTAAAAATTGAACCATTAGGAGTA
GCACCCACCAAGGCAAAGAGAAGAGTGGTGCAGAGAGAAAAAAGAGCAGTGGGAATAGGAGCTTTGTTCC
TTGGGTTCTTGGGAGCAGCAGGAAGCACTATGGGCGCAGCGTCAATGACGCTGACGGTACAGGCCAGACA
ATTATTGTCTGGTATAGTGCAGCAGCAGAACAATTTGCTGAGGGCTATTGAGGCGCAACAGCATCTGTTG
CAACTCACAGTCTGGGGCATCAAGCAGCTCCAGGCAAGAATCCTGGCTGTGGAAAGATACCTAAAGGATC
AACAGCTCCTGGGGATTTGGGGTTGCTCTGGAAAACTCATTTGCACCACTGCTGTGCCTTGGAATGCTAG
TTGGAGTAATAAATCTCTGGAACAGATTTGGAATCACACGACCTGGATGGAGTGGGACAGAGAAATTAAC
AATTACACAAGCTTAATACACTCCTTAATTGAAGAATCGCAAAACCAGCAAGAAAAGAATGAACAAGAAT
TATTGGAATTAGATAAATGGGCAAGTTTGTGGAATTGGTTTAACATAACAAATTGGCTGTGGTATATAAA
ATTATTCATAATGATAGTAGGAGGCTTGGTAGGTTTAAGAATAGTTTTTGCTGTACTTTCTATAGTGAAT
AGAGTTAGGCAGGGATATTCACCATTATCGTTTCAGACCCACCTCCCAACCCCGAGGGGACCCGACAGGC
CCGAAGGAATAGAAGAAGAAGGTGGAGAGAGAGACAGAGACAGATCCATTCGATTAGTGAACGGATCTCG
ACGGTATCGGTTAACTTTTAAAAGAAAAGGGGGGATTGGGGGGTACAGTGCAGGGGAAAGAATAGTAGAC
ATAATAGCAACAGACATACAAACTAAAGAATTACAAAAACAAATTACAAAAATTCAAAATTTTATCGATC
ACGAGACTAGCCTCGAGCTGGCTGCAGTAACGCCATTTTGCAAGGCATGGAAAAATACCAAACCAAGAAT
AGAGAAGTTCAGATCAAGGGCGGGTACATGAAAATAGCTAACGTTGGGCCAAACAGGATATCTGCGGTGA
GCAGTTTCGGCCCCGGCCCGGGGCCAAGAACAGATGGTCACCGCAGTTTCGGCCCCGGCCCGAGGCCAAG
AACAGATGGTCCCCAGATATGGCCCAACCCTCAGCAGTTTCTTAAGACCCATCAGATGTTTCCAGGCTCC
CCCAAGGACCTGAAATGACCCTGCGCCTTATTTGAATTAACCAATCAGCCTGCTTCTCGCTTCTGTTCGC
GCGCTTCTGCTTCCCGAGCTCTATAAAAGAGCTCACAACCCCTCACTCGGCGCGCCAGTCCTCCGACAGA
CTGAGTCGGCCGGTCGAATCAAGCTTATCGATACCGTCGACGGATCCGCTAGCCCGCGGTTCGAAATGGT
AGCTGGGATGTTAGGGCTCAGGGAAGAAAAGTCAGAAGACCAGGACCTCCAGGGCCTCAAGGACAAACCC
CTCAAGTTTAAAAAGGTGAAGAAAGATAAGAAAGAAGAGAAAGAGGGCAAGCATGAGCCCGTGCAGCCAT
CAGCCCACCACTCTGCTGAGCCCGCAGAGGCAGGCAAAGCAGAGACATCAGAAGGGTCAGGCTCCGCCCC
GGCTGTGCCGGAAGCTTCTGCCTCCCCCAAACAGCGGCGCTCCATCATCCGTGACCGGGGACCCATGTAT
GATGACCCCACCCTGCCTGAAGGCTGGACACGGAAGCTTAAGCAAAGGAAATCTGGCCGCTCTGCTGGGA
AGTATGATGTGTATTTGATCAATCCCCAGGGAAAAGCCTTTCGCTCTAAAGTGGAGTTGATTGCGTACTT
CGAAAAGGTAGGCGACACATCCCTGGACCCTAATGATTTTGACTTCACGGTAACTGGGAGAGGGAGCCCC
TCCCGGCGAGAGCAGAAACCACCTAAGAAGCCCAAATCTCCCAAAGCTCCAGGAACTGGCAGAGGCCGGG
GACGCCCCAAAGGGAGCGGCACCACGAGACCCAAGGCGGCCACGTCAGAGGGTGTGCAGGTGAAAAGGGT
CCTGGAGAAAAGTCCTGGGAAGCTCCTTGTCAAGATGCCTTTTCAAACTTCGCCAGGGGGCAAGGCTGAG
GGGGGTGGGGCCACCACATCCACCCAGGTCATGGTGATCAAACGCCCCGGCAGGAAGCGAAAAGCTGAGG
CCGACCCTCAGGCCATTCCCAAGAAACGGGGCCGAAAGCCGGGGAGTGTGGTGGCAGCCGCTGCCGCCGA
GGCCAAAAAGAAAGCCGTGAAGGAGTCTTCTATCCGATCTGTGCAGGAGACCGTACTCCCCATCAAGAAG
CGCAAGACCCGGGAGACGGTCAGCATCGAGGTCAAGGAAGTGGTGAAGCCCCTGCTGGTGTCCACCCTCG
GTGAGAAGAGCGGGAAAGGACTGAAGACCTGTAAGAGCCCTGGGCGGAAAAGCAAGGAGAGCAGCCCCAA
GGGGCGCAGCAGCAGCGCCTCCTCACCCCCCAAGAAGGAGCACCACCACCATCACCACCACTCAGAGTCC
CCAAAGGCCCCCGTGCCACTGCTCCCACCCCTGCCCCCACCTCCACCTGAGCCCGAGAGCTCCGAGGACC
CCACCAGCCCCCCTGAGCCCCAGGACTTGAGCAGCAGCGTCTGCAAAGAGGAGAAGATGCCCAGAGGAGG
CTCACTGGAGAGCGACGGCTGCCCCAAGGAGCCAGCTAAGACTCAGCCCGCGGTTGCCACCGCCGCCACG
GCCGCAGAAAAGTACAAACACCGAGGGGAGGGAGAGCGCAAAGACATTGTTTCATCCTCCATGCCAAGGC
CAAACAGAGAGGAGCCTGTGGACAGCCGGACGCCCGTGACCGAGAGAGTTAGCTGAACCGGTCGGATCCC
CCGGGCTGCAGGAATTCGAGCATCTTACCGCCATTTATTCCCATATTTGTTCTGTTTTTCTTGATTTGGG
TATACATTTAAATGTTAATAAAACAAAATGGTGGGGCAATCATTTACATTTTTAGGGATATGTAATTACT
AGTTCAGGTGTATTGCCACAAGACAAACATGTTAAGAAACTTTCCCGTTATTTACGCTCTGTTCCTGTTA
ATCAACCTCTGGATTACAAAATTTGTGAAAGATTGACTGATATTCTTAACTATGTTGCTCCTTTTACGCT
GTGTGGATATGCTGCTTTAATGCCTCTGTATCATGCTATTGCTTCCCGTACGGCTTTCGTTTTCTCCTCC
TTGTATAAATCCTGGTTGCTGTCTCTTTATGAGGAGTTGTGGCCCGTTGTCCGTCAACGTGGCGTGGTGT
GCTCTGTGTTTGCTGACGCAACCCCCACTGGCTGGGGCATTGCCACCACCTGTCAACTCCTTTCTGGGAC
TTTCGCTTTCCCCCTCCCGATCGCCACGGCAGAACTCATCGCCGCCTGCCTTGCCCGCTGCTGGACAGGG
GCTAGGTTGCTGGGCACTGATAATTCCGTGGTGTTGTCGGGGAAGCTGACGTCCTTTGCAATTCGATATC
AAGCTGTACCTTCTAGATGTACATGCTGGCTAGCGCTTCTAGACCAATGACTTACAAGGCAGCTGTAGAT
CTTAGCCACTTTTTAAAAGAAAAGGGGGGACTGGAAGGGCTAATTCACTCCCAACGAAGACAAGATCTGC
TTTTTGCTTGTACTGGGTCTCTCTGGTTAGACCAGATCTGAGCCTGGGAGCTCTCTGGCTAACTAGGGAA
CCCACTGCTTAAGCCTCAATAAAGCTTGCCTTGAGTGCTTCAAGTAGTGTGTGCCCGTCTGTTGTGTGAC
TCTGGTAACTAGAGATCCCTCAGACCCTTTTAGTCAGTGTGGAAAATCTCTAGCAGTAGTAGTTCATGTC
ATCTTATTATTCAGTATTTATAACTTGCAAAGAAATGAATATCAGAGAGTGAGAGGAACTTGTTTATTGC
AGCTTATAATGGTTACAAATAAAGCAATAGCATCACAAATTTCACAAATAAAGCATTTTTTTCACTGCAT
TCTAGTTGTGGTTTGTCCAAACTCATCAATGTATCTTATCATGTCTGGCTCTAGCTATCCCGCCCCTAAC
TCCGCCCATCCCGCCCCTAACTCCGCCCAGTTCCGCCCATTCTCCGCCCCATGGCTGACTAATTTTTTTT
Features (pLannotate 1.2.2; 29 found; start..end, strand, type, name):
     94..112     -  promoter       T7 promoter: promoter for bacteriophage T7 RNA polymerase
    120..275     +  CDS            lacZα (fragment): LacZα fragment of β-galactosidase; lacZ fragment
    280..708     +  rep_origin     f1 ori (sequence partly withheld): f1 bacteriophage origin of replication; arrow indicates direction of (+) strand synthesis
    761..865     +  promoter       AmpR promoter: bla
    866..1726    +  CDS            AmpR: β-lactamase; bla; confers resistance to ampicillin, carbenicillin, and related antibiotics
   1897..2485    +  rep_origin     ori: high-copy-number ColE1/pMB1/pBR322/pUC origin of replication
   2668..2760    +  CDS            lacI (fragment): lac repressor; lacI; The lac repressor binds to the lac operator to inhibit transcription in E. coli. This inhibition can be relieved by adding lactose or isopropyl-β-D-thiogalactopyranoside (IPTG).
   2773..2794    +  protein_bind   CAP binding site: CAP binding activates transcription in the presence of cAMP. E. coli catabolite activator protein
   2809..2839    +  promoter       lac promoter: promoter for the E. coli lac operon
   2847..2863    +  protein_bind   lac operator: The lac repressor binds to the lac operator to inhibit transcription in E. coli. This inhibition can be relieved by adding lactose or isopropyl-β-D-thiogalactopyranoside (IPTG). lac repressor encoded by lacI
   2908..2926    +  promoter       T3 promoter: promoter for bacteriophage T3 RNA polymerase
   2954..3180    +  promoter       RSV promoter: Rous sarcoma virus enhancer/promoter
   3181..3361    +  LTR            5' LTR (truncated): truncated 5' long terminal repeat (LTR) from HIV-1
   3408..3533    +  misc_feature   HIV-1 Ψ: packaging signal of human immunodeficiency virus type 1
   3517..3880    +  CDS            HIV-1 gag (fragment): gag protein from human immunodeficiency virus 1; gag
   4026..4259    +  misc_feature   RRE: The Rev response element (RRE) of HIV-1 allows for Rev-dependent mRNA export from the nucleus to the cytoplasm.
   4636..4736    +  CDS            Rev (fragment): human immunodeficiency virus 1 (HIV-1) Rev protein; rev; enhances nuclear export of unspliced and incompletely spliced viral mRNAs
   4755..4872    +  misc_feature   cPPT/CTS: central polypurine tract and central termination sequence of HIV-1
   4906..5307    +  promoter       SFFV promoter: spleen focus-forming virus long terminal repeat (LTR) promoter
   5317..5340    +  misc_feature   MCS (fragment): pBluescript multiple cloning site
   5365..6822    +  CDS            MECP2: MECP2_HUMAN - Experimental evidence at protein level: Swiss-Prot protein existence level 1. Chromosomal protein that binds to methylated DNA. It can bind specifically to a single methyl-CpG pair. It is not influenced by sequences flanking the methyl-CpGs. Mediates transcriptional repression through interaction with histone deacetylase and the corepressor SIN3A. Binds both 5-methylcytosine (5mC) and 5-hydroxymethylcytosine (5hmC)- containing DNA, with a preference for 5-methylcytosine (5mC). From Homo sapiens (Human).
   6833..6858    +  misc_feature   MCS (fragment): pBluescript multiple cloning site
   6858..6917    +  CDS            S (fragment): HBSAG_WHV6 - Experimental evidence at transcript level: Swiss-Prot protein existence level 2. The middle envelope protein plays an important role in the budding of the virion. It is involved in the induction of budding in a nucleocapsid independent way. In this process the majority of envelope proteins bud to form subviral lipoprotein particles of 22 nm of diameter that do not contain a nucleocapsid (By similarity). From Woodchuck hepatitis B virus (isolate w64/pWS23) (WHV).
   7049..7452    +  misc_feature   WPRE: woodchuck hepatitis virus posttranscriptional regulatory element
   7510..7569    +  CDS            nef (fragment): NEF_HV1Z2 - Experimental evidence at protein level: Swiss-Prot protein existence level 1. Extracellular Nef protein targets CD4(+) T-lymphocytes for apoptosis by interacting with CXCR4 surface receptors. From Human immunodeficiency virus type 1 group M subtype D (isolate Z2/CDC-Z34) (HIV-1).
   7571..7804    +  LTR            3' LTR (ΔU3): self-inactivating 3' long terminal repeat (LTR) from HIV-1
   7876..7997    +  polyA_signal   SV40 poly(A) signal: SV40 polyadenylation signal
   8016..8037    +  rep_origin     SV40 ori (fragment): SV40 origin of replication
   8037..73      +  rep_origin     SV40 ori (across the origin): SV40 origin of replication
