[The description below was written by a language model from this plasmid's Addgene catalogue record and pLannotate feature annotations shown in this document.]
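Description:
SFFV-MECP2-Brd 350 is a lentiviral expression plasmid built on the SFFV-MCS backbone, carrying the human transcription factor MECP2 together with a unique DNA barcode. It is propagated in E. coli as a high-copy plasmid through a ColE1/pUC-type origin and selected with ampicillin via the β-lactamase gene. An f1 origin, remnants of the lac region, and T7/T3 promoters from a pBluescript-type cloning backbone are also present. The full sequence record is about 8.1 kb, consistent with the stated backbone and insert sizes.

The viral portion follows a third-generation, self-inactivating design. An RSV promoter drives a truncated HIV-1 5' LTR, followed by the Ψ packaging signal with a gag fragment, the Rev response element for Rev-dependent nuclear export of the genomic RNA, and the cPPT/CTS. A ΔU3 3' LTR ends the viral portion, and an SV40 polyadenylation signal and SV40 origin sequences lie downstream of it. Within this frame, the spleen focus-forming virus (SFFV) promoter drives the MECP2 coding sequence, which encodes a methyl-CpG-binding chromosomal protein associated with transcriptional repression. The insert sits between retained restriction sites, and no epitope tag or fluorescent or drug-selection marker for mammalian cells is annotated. A WPRE follows the coding sequence to enhance transcript expression. According to the depositor, the barcode was cloned into an XbaI site after the WPRE, giving the layout SFFV–TF–WPRE–barcode, although the barcode itself is not annotated in the feature table.

The plasmid belongs to a barcoded transcription factor collection made for combinatorial screening in immune cell reprogramming. In such a collection, a barcode assigned to each factor serves to identify which factors a transduced cell received.
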