Addgene plasmid #219276: SFFV-MECP2-Brd 350
Purpose: Transcription factor MECP2 with a specific barcode assigned.
Depositing lab: Filipe Pereira. Depositing organization: Center for Neuroscience and Cell Biology, University of Coimbra. Publication: A combinatorial transcription factor screening platform for immune cell reprogramming. Kurochkin I, Altman AR, Caiado I, Pertiga-Cabral D, Halitzki E, Minaeva M, Zimmermannova O, Henriques-Oliveira L, Klein D, Nair M, Oliveira D, Cajal LR, Knittel R, Feick C, Ringner M, Martin M, Cirovic B, Pires CF, Rosa FF, Sitnicka E, Theis FJ, Pereira CF. Cell Syst. 2026 Jan 21;17(1):101457. doi: 10.1016/j.cels.2025.101457. Epub 2026 Jan 14. PubMed 41539305.
Backbone
  Vector backbone: SFFV-MCS
  Backbone size w/o insert (bp): 6638
  Vector type: Lentiviral
Growth in bacteria
  Bacterial resistance: Ampicillin, 100 μg/mL
  Growth temperature: 37°C
  Growth strain: NEB Stable
  Copy number: High Copy
Gene/Insert
  Gene/Insert name: MECP2
  Species: H. sapiens (human)
  Insert size (bp): 1461
  Entrez Gene: MECP2 (a.k.a. AUTSX3, MRX16, MRX79, MRXS13, MRXSL, PPMX, RS, RTS, RTT)
  Promoter: The spleen focus-forming virus (SFFV) promoter
  Cloning method: Restriction Enzyme; 5′ cloning site Bsp119I (not destroyed); 3′ cloning site BstHI (not destroyed)
Terms and licenses: Academic/Nonprofit Terms; Industry Terms: Not Available to Industry
Depositor comments: Barcode sequence cloned into XbaI restriction site. Design of plasmid is as follows: SFFV-[TF sequence]-WPRE-[Barcode sequence].
How to cite: SFFV-MECP2-Brd 350 was a gift from Filipe Pereira (Addgene plasmid # 219276 ; http://n2t.net/addgene:219276 ; RRID:Addgene_219276)
