>Addgene plasmid #219276 | SFFV-MECP2-Brd 350 | depositor partial sequence | sequence record 428308 | TF ORF
ATGGTAGCTGGGATGTTAGGGCTCAGGGAAGAAAAGTCAGAAGACCAGGACCTCCAGGGCCTCAAGGACA
AACCCCTCAAGTTTAAAAAGGTGAAGAAAGATAAGAAAGAAGAGAAAGAGGGCAAGCATGAGCCCGTGCA
GCCATCAGCCCACCACTCTGCTGAGCCCGCAGAGGCAGGCAAAGCAGAGACATCAGAAGGGTCAGGCTCC
GCCCCGGCTGTGCCGGAAGCTTCTGCCTCCCCCAAACAGCGGCGCTCCATCATCCGTGACCGGGGACCCA
TGTATGATGACCCCACCCTGCCTGAAGGCTGGACACGGAAGCTTAAGCAAAGGAAATCTGGCCGCTCTGC
TGGGAAGTATGATGTGTATTTGATCAATCCCCAGGGAAAAGCCTTTCGCTCTAAAGTGGAGTTGATTGCG
TACTTCGAAAAGGTAGGCGACACATCCCTGGACCCTAATGATTTTGACTTCACGGTAACTGGGAGAGGGA
GCCCCTCCCGGCGAGAGCAGAAACCACCTAAGAAGCCCAAATCTCCCAAAGCTCCAGGAACTGGCAGAGG
CCGGGGACGCCCCAAAGGGAGCGGCACCACGAGACCCAAGGCGGCCACGTCAGAGGGTGTGCAGGTGAAA
AGGGTCCTGGAGAAAAGTCCTGGGAAGCTCCTTGTCAAGATGCCTTTTCAAACTTCGCCAGGGGGCAAGG
CTGAGGGGGGTGGGGCCACCACATCCACCCAGGTCATGGTGATCAAACGCCCCGGCAGGAAGCGAAAAGC
TGAGGCCGACCCTCAGGCCATTCCCAAGAAACGGGGCCGAAAGCCGGGGAGTGTGGTGGCAGCCGCTGCC
GCCGAGGCCAAAAAGAAAGCCGTGAAGGAGTCTTCTATCCGATCTGTGCAGGAGACCGTACTCCCCATCA
AGAAGCGCAAGACCCGGGAGACGGTCAGCATCGAGGTCAAGGAAGTGGTGAAGCCCCTGCTGGTGTCCAC
CCTCGGTGAGAAGAGCGGGAAAGGACTGAAGACCTGTAAGAGCCCTGGGCGGAAAAGCAAGGAGAGCAGC
CCCAAGGGGCGCAGCAGCAGCGCCTCCTCACCCCCCAAGAAGGAGCACCACCACCATCACCACCACTCAG
AGTCCCCAAAGGCCCCCGTGCCACTGCTCCCACCCCTGCCCCCACCTCCACCTGAGCCCGAGAGCTCCGA
GGACCCCACCAGCCCCCCTGAGCCCCAGGACTTGAGCAGCAGCGTCTGCAAAGAGGAGAAGATGCCCAGA
GGAGGCTCACTGGAGAGCGACGGCTGCCCCAAGGAGCCAGCTAAGACTCAGCCCGCGGTTGCCACCGCCG
CCACGGCCGCAGAAAAGTACAAACACCGAGGGGAGGGAGAGCGCAAAGACATTGTTTCATCCTCCATGCC
AAGGCCAAACAGAGAGGAGCCTGTGGACAGCCGGACGCCCGTGACCGAGAGAGTTAGCTGA
