>Addgene plasmid #219276 | SFFV-MECP2-Brd 350 | depositor partial sequence | sequence record 428309 | Barcode sequence
TGTACATGCTGGCTAGCGCT
